>Addgene plasmid #47394 | GFP-Intersectin Short | addgene full sequence | sequence record 271046 | Addgene NGS Result
TATTACCGCCATGCATTAGTTATTAATAGTAATCAATTACGGGGTCATTAGTTCATAGCCCATATATGGA
GTTCCGCGTTACATAACTTACGGTAAATGGCCCGCCTGGCTGACCGCCCAACGACCCCCGCCCATTGACG
TCAATAATGACGTATGTTCCCATAGTAACGCCAATAGGGACTTTCCATTGACGTCAATGGGTGGAGTATT
TACGGTAAACTGCCCACTTGGCAGTACATCAAGTGTATCATATGCCAAGTACGCCCCCTATTGACGTCAA
TGACGGTAAATGGCCCGCCTGGCATTATGCCCAGTACATGACCTTATGGGACTTTCCTACTTGGCAGTAC
ATCTACGTATTAGTCATCGCTATTACCATGGTGATGCGGTTTTGGCAGTACATCAATGGGCGTGGATAGC
GGTTTGACTCACGGGGATTTCCAAGTCTCCACCCCATTGACGTCAATGGGAGTTTGTTTTGGCACCAAAA
TCAACGGGACTTTCCAAAATGTCGTAACAACTCCGCCCCATTGACGCAAATGGGCGGTAGGCGTGTACGG
TGGGAGGTCTATATAAGCAGAGCTGGTTTAGTGAACCGTCAGATCCGCTAGCGCTACCGGTCGCCACCAT
GGTGAGCAAGGGCGAGGAGCTGTTCACCGGGGTGGTGCCCATCCTGGTCGAGCTGGACGGCGACGTAAAC
GGCCACAAGTTCAGCGTGTCCGGCGAGGGCGAGGGCGATGCCACCTACGGCAAGCTGACCCTGAAGTTCA
TCTGCACCACCGGCAAGCTGCCCGTGCCCTGGCCCACCCTCGTGACCACCCTGACCTACGGCGTGCAGTG
CTTCAGCCGCTACCCCGACCACATGAAGCAGCACGACTTCTTCAAGTCCGCCATGCCCGAAGGCTACGTC
CAGGAGCGCACCATCTTCTTCAAGGACGACGGCAACTACAAGACCCGCGCCGAGGTGAAGTTCGAGGGCG
ACACCCTGGTGAACCGCATCGAGCTGAAGGGCATCGACTTCAAGGAGGACGGCAACATCCTGGGGCACAA
GCTGGAGTACAACTACAACAGCCACAACGTCTATATCATGGCCGACAAGCAGAAGAACGGCATCAAGGTG
AACTTCAAGATCCGCCACAACATCGAGGACGGCAGCGTGCAGCTCGCCGACCACTACCAGCAGAACACCC
CCATCGGCGACGGCCCCGTGCTGCTGCCCGACAACCACTACCTGAGCACCCAGTCCGCCCTGAGCAAAGA
CCCCAACGAGAAGCGCGATCACATGGTCCTGCTGGAGTTCGTGACCGCCGCCGGGATCACTCTCGGCATG
GACGAGCTGTACAAGTCCGGCCGGACTCAGATCTCGAGGGCTCAGTTTCCAACACCTTTTGGTGGCAGCC
TGGATATCTGGGCCATAACTGTAGAGGAAAGAGCGAAGCATGATCAGCAGTTCCATAGTTTAAAGCCAAT
ATCTGGATTCATTACTGGTGATCAAGCTAGAAACTTTTTTTTTCAATCTGGGTTACCTCAACCTGTTTTA
GCACAGATATGGGCACTAGCTGACATGAATAATGATGGAAGAATGGATCAAGTGGAGTTTTCCATAGCTA
TGAAACTTATCAAACTGAAGCTACAAGGATATCAGCTACCCTCTGCACTTCCCCCTGTCATGAAACAGCA
ACCAGTTGCTATTTCTAGCGCACCAGCATTTGGTATGGGAGGTATCGCCAGCATGCCACCGCTTACAGCT
GTTGCTCCAGTGCCAATGGGATCCATTCCAGTTGTTGGAATGTCTCCAACCCTAGTATCTTCTGTTCCCA
CAGCAGCTGTGCCCCCCCTGGCTAACGGGGCTCCCCCTGTTATACAACCTCTGCCTGCATTTGCTCATCC
TGCAGCCACATTGCCAAAGAGTTCTTCCTTTAGTAGATCTGGTCCAGGGTCACAACTAAACACTAAATTA
CAAAAGGCACAGTCATTTGATGTGGCCAGTGTCCCACCAGTGGCAGAGTGGGCTGTTCCTCAGTCATCAA
GACTGAAATACAGGCAATTATTCAATAGTCATGACAAAACTATGAGTGGACACTTAACAGGTCCCCAAGC
AAGAACTATTCTTATGCAGTCAAGTTTACCACAGGCTCAGCTGGCTTCAATATGGAATCTTTCTGACATT
GATCAAGATGGAAAACTTACAGCAGAGGAATTTATCCTGGCAATGCACCTCATTGATGTAGCTATGTCTG
GCCAACCACTGCCACCTGTCCTGCCTCCAGAATACATTCCACCTTCTTTTAGAAGAGTTCGATCTGGCAG
TGGTATATCTGTCATAAGCTCAACATCTGTAGATCAGAGGCTACCAGAGGAACCAGTTTTAGAAGATGAG
CAACAACAATTAGAAAAGAAATTACCTGTAACGTTTGAAGATAAGAAGCGGGAGAACTTTGAACGTGGCA
ACCTGGAACTGGAGAAACGAAGGCAAGCTCTCCTGGAACAGCAGCGCAAGGAGCAGGAGCGCCTGGCCCA
GCTGGAGCGGGCGGAGCAGGAGAGGAAGGAGCGTGAGCGCCAGGAGCAAGAGCGCAAAAGACAACTGGAA
CTGGAGAAGCAACTGGAAAAGCAGCGGGAGCTAGAACGGCAGAGAGAGGAGGAGAGGAGGAAAGAAATTG
AGAGGCGAGAGGCTGCAAAACGGGAACTTGAAAGGCAACGACAACTTGAGTGGGAACGGAATCGAAGGCA
AGAACTACTAAATCAAAGAAACAAAGAACAAGAGGACATAGTTGTACTGAAAGCAAAGAAAAAGACTTTG
GAATTTGAATTAGAAGCTCTAAATGATAAAAAGCATCAACTAGAAGGGAAACTTCAAGATATCAGATGTC
GATTGACCACCCAAAGGCAAGAAATTGAGAGCACAAACAAATCTAGAGAGTTGAGAATTGCCGAAATCAC
CCATCTACAGCAACAATTACAGGAATCTCAGCAAATGCTTGGAAGACTTATTCCAGAAAAACAGATACTC
AATGACCAATTAAAACAAGTTCAGCAGAACAGTTTGCACAGAGATTCACTTGTTACACTTAAAAGAGCCT
TAGAAGCAAAAGAACTAGCTCGGCAGCACCTACGAGACCAACTGGATGAAGTGGAGAAAGAAACTAGATC
AAAACTACAGGAGATTGATATTTTCAATAATCAGCTGAAGGAACTAAGAGAAATACACAATAAGCAACAA
CTCCAGAAGCAAAAGTCCATGGAGGCTGAACGACTGAAACAGAAAGAACAAGAACGAAAGATCATAGAAT
TAGAAAAACAAAAAGAAGAAGCCCAAAGACGAGCTCAGGAAAGGGACAAGCAGTGGCTGGAGCATGTGCA
GCAGGAGGACGAGCATCAGAGACCAAGAAAACTCCACGAAGAGGAAAAACTGAAAAGGGAGGAGAGTGTC
AAAAAGAAGGATGGCGAGGAAAAAGGCAAACAGGAAGCACAAGACAAGCTGGGTCGGCTTTTCCATCAAC
ACCAAGAACCAGCTAAGCCAGCTGTCCAGGCACCCTGGTCCACTGCAGAAAAAGGTCCACTTACCATTTC
TGCACAGGAAAATGTAAAAGTGGTGTATTACCGGGCACTGTACCCCTTTGAATCCAGAAGCCATGATGAA
ATCACTATCCAGCCAGGAGACATAGTCATGGTTAAAGGGGAATGGGTGGATGAAAGCCAAACTGGAGAAC
CCGGCTGGCTTGGAGGAGAATTAAAAGGAAAGACAGGGTGGTTCCCTGCAAACTATGCAGAGAAAATCCC
AGAAAATGAGGTTCCCGCTCCAGTGAAACCAGTGACTGATTCAACATCTGCCCCTGCCCCCAAACTGGCC
TTGCGTGAGACCCCCGCCCCTTTGGCAGTAACCTCTTCAGAGCCCTCCACGACCCCTAATAACTGGGCCG
ACTTCAGCTCCACGTGGCCCACCAGCACGAATGAGAAACCAGAAACGGATAACTGGGATGCATGGGCAGC
CCAGCCCTCTCTCACCGTTCCAAGTGCCGGCCAGTTAAGGCAGAGGTCCGCCTTTACTCCAGCCACGGCC
ACTGGCTCCTCCCCGTCTCCTGTGCTAGGCCAGGGTGAAAAGGTGGAGGGGCTACAAGCTCAAGCCCTAT
ATCCTTGGAGAGCCAAAAAAGACAACCACTTAAATTTTAACAAAAATGATGTCATCACCGTCCTGGAACA
GCAAGACATGTGGTGGTTTGGAGAAGTTCAAGGTCAGAAGGGTTGGTTCCCCAAGTCTTACGTGAAACTC
ATTTCAGGGCCCATAAGGAAGTCTACAAGCATGGATTCTGGTTCTTCAGAGAGTCCTGCTAGTCTAAAGC
GAGTAGCCTCTCCAGCAGCCAAGCCGGTCGTTTCGGGAGAAGAATTTATTGCCATGTACACTTACGAGAG
TTCTGAGCAAGGAGATTTAACCTTTCAGCAAGGGGATGTGATTTTGGTTACCAAGAAAGATGGTGACTGG
TGGACAGGAACAGTGGGCGACAAGGCCGGAGTCTTCCCTTCTAACTATGTGAGGCTTAAAGATTCAGAGG
GCTCTGGAACTGCTGGGAAAACAGGGAGTTTAGGAAAAAAACCTGAAATTGCCCAGGTTATTGCCTCATA
CACCGCCACCGGCCCCGAGCAGCTCACTCTCGCCCCTGGTCAGCTGATTTTGATCCGAAAAAAGAACCCA
GGTGGATGGTGGGAAGGAGAGCTGCAAGCACGTGGGAAAAAGCGCCAGATAGGCTGGTTCCCAGCTAATT
ATGTAAAGCTTCTAAACCCTGGGACGAGCAAAATCACTCCAACAGAGCCACCTAAGTCAACAGCATTAGC
GGCAGTGTGCCAGGTGATTGGGATGTACGACTACACCGCGCAGAATGACGATGAGCTGGCCTTCAACAAG
GGCCAGATCATCAACGTCCTCAACAAGGAGGACCCTGACTGGTGGAAAGGAGAAGTCAATGGACAAGTGG
GGCTCTTCCCATCCAATTATGTGAAGCTGACCACAGACATGGACCCAAGCCAGCAATGAATCATATGTTG
TCCACCCCCCCCTCAGGCTTGAAAGTCCTCAAAGAGACCCACTATCCCAGCTTGGACTTAACCAGGCTGA
ACTTGCTAGTCATGGTTAAAGGGGAATGGGTGGATGAAAGCCAAACTGGATAACCCGGCTGGCTTGGAGG
AGAATTAAAAGGAAAGACAGGGTGCCGGAATTCGATATCAAGCTTATCGATACCGTCGACCTCGAGCTCA
AGCTTCGAATTCTGCAGTCGACGGTACCGCGGGCCCGGGATCCACCGGATCTAGATAACTGATCATAATC
AGCCATACCACATTTGTAGAGGTTTTACTTGCTTTAAAAAACCTCCCACACCTCCCCCTGAACCTGAAAC
ATAAAATGAATGCAATTGTTGTTGTTAACTTGTTTATTGCAGCTTATAATGGTTACAAATAAAGCAATAG
CATCACAAATTTCACAAATAAAGCATTTTTTTCACTGCATTCTAGTTGTGGTTTGTCCAAACTCATCAAT
GTATCTTAACGCGTAAATTGTAAGCGTTAATATTTTGTTAAAATTCGCGTTAAATTTTTGTTAAATCAGC
TCATTTTTTAACCAATAGGCCGAAATCGGCAAAATCCCTTATAAATCAAAAGAATAGACCGAGATAGGGT
[37 nt withheld, positions 5671-5707]
AAAGAACGTGGACTCCAACGTCAAAGG
[49 nt withheld, positions 5735-5783]
T
[91 nt withheld, positions 5785-5875]
G
[124 nt withheld, positions 5877-6000]
CAGGTGGCACTTTTCGGGGAAATGTGCGCGGAACCCCTATTTGTTTATTTTTCTAAATACATTCAAATAT
GTATCCGCTCATGAGACAATAACCCTGATAAATGCTTCAATAATATTGAAAAAGGAAGAGTCCTGAGGCG
GAAAGAACCAGCTGTGGAATGTGTGTCAGTTAGGGTGTGGAAAGTCCCCAGGCTCCCCAGCAGGCAGAAG
TATGCAAAGCATGCATCTCAATTAGTCAGCAACCAGGTGTGGAAAGTCCCCAGGCTCCCCAGCAGGCAGA
AGTATGCAAAGCATGCATCTCAATTAGTCAGCAACCATAGTCCCGCCCCTAACTCCGCCCATCCCGCCCC
TAACTCCGCCCAGTTCCGCCCATTCTCCGCCCCATGGCTGACTAATTTTTTTTATTTATGCAGAGGCCGA
GGCCGCCTCGGCCTCTGAGCTATTCCAGAAGTAGTGAGGAGGCTTTTTTGGAGGCCTAGGCTTTTGCAAA
GATCGATCAAGAGACAGGATGAGGATCGTTTCGCATGATTGAACAAGATGGATTGCACGCAGGTTCTCCG
GCCGCTTGGGTGGAGAGGCTATTCGGCTATGACTGGGCACAACAGACAATCGGCTGCTCTGATGCCGCCG
TGTTCCGGCTGTCAGCGCAGGGGCGCCCGGTTCTTTTTGTCAAGACCGACCTGTCCGGTGCCCTGAATGA
ACTGCAAGACGAGGCAGCGCGGCTATCGTGGCTGGCCACGACGGGCGTTCCTTGCGCAGCTGTGCTCGAC
GTTGTCACTGAAGCGGGAAGGGACTGGCTGCTATTGGGCGAAGTGCCGGGGCAGGATCTCCTGTCATCTC
ACCTTGCTCCTGCCGAGAAAGTATCCATCATGGCTGATGCAATGCGGCGGCTGCATACGCTTGATCCGGC
TACCTGCCCATTCGACCACCAAGCGAAACATCGCATCGAGCGAGCACGTACTCGGATGGAAGCCGGTCTT
GTCGATCAGGATGATCTGGACGAAGAGCATCAGGGGCTCGCGCCAGCCGAACTGTTCGCCAGGCTCAAGG
CGAGCATGCCCGACGGCGAGGATCTCGTCGTGACCCATGGCGATGCCTGCTTGCCGAATATCATGGTGGA
AAATGGCCGCTTTTCTGGATTCATCGACTGTGGCCGGCTGGGTGTGGCGGACCGCTATCAGGACATAGCG
TTGGCTACCCGTGATATTGCTGAAGAGCTTGGCGGCGAATGGGCTGACCGCTTCCTCGTGCTTTACGGTA
TCGCCGCTCCCGATTCGCAGCGCATCGCCTTCTATCGCCTTCTTGACGAGTTCTTCTGAGCGGGACTCTG
GGGTTCGAAATGACCGACCAAGCGACGCCCAACCTGCCATCACGAGATTTCGATTCCACCGCCGCCTTCT
ATGAAAGGTTGGGCTTCGGAATCGTTTTCCGGGACGCCGGCTGGATGATCCTCCAGCGCGGGGATCTCAT
GCTGGAGTTCTTCGCCCACCCTAGGGGGAGGCTAACTGAAACACGGAAGGAGACAATACCGGAAGGAACC
CGCGCTATGACGGCAATAAAAAGACAGAATAAAACGCACGGTGTTGGGTCGTTTGTTCATAAACGCGGGG
TTCGGTCCCAGGGCTGGCACTCTGTCGATACCCCACCGAGACCCCATTGGGGCCAATACGCCCGCGTTTC
TTCCTTTTCCCCACCCCACCCCCCAAGTTCGGGTGAAGGCCCAGGGCTCGCAGCCAACGTCGGGGCGGCA
GGCCCTGCCATAGCCTCAGGTTACTCATATATACTTTAGATTGATTTAAAACTTCATTTTTAATTTAAAA
GGATCTAGGTGAAGATCCTTTTTGATAATCTCATGACCAAAATCCCTTAACGTGAGTTTTCGTTCCACTG
AGCGTCAGACCCCGTAGAAAAGATCAAAGGATCTTCTTGAGATCCTTTTTTTCTGCGCGTAATCTGCTGC
TTGCAAACAAAAAAACCACCGCTACCAGCGGTGGTTTGTTTGCCGGATCAAGAGCTACCAACTCTTTTTC
CGAAGGTAACTGGCTTCAGCAGAGCGCAGATACCAAATACTGTTCTTCTAGTGTAGCCGTAGTTAGGCCA
CCACTTCAAGAACTCTGTAGCACCGCCTACATACCTCGCTCTGCTAATCCTGTTACCAGTGGCTGCTGCC
AGTGGCGATAAGTCGTGTCTTACCGGGTTGGACTCAAGACGATAGTTACCGGATAAGGCGCAGCGGTCGG
GCTGAACGGGGGGTTCGTGCACACAGCCCAGCTTGGAGCGAACGACCTACACCGAACTGAGATACCTACA
GCGTGAGCTATGAGAAAGCGCCACGCTTCCCGAAGGGAGAAAGGCGGACAGGTATCCGGTAAGCGGCAGG
GTCGGAACAGGAGAGCGCACGAGGGAGCTTCCAGGGGGAAACGCCTGGTATCTTTATAGTCCTGTCGGGT
TTCGCCACCTCTGACTTGAGCGTCGATTTTTGTGATGCTCGTCAGGGGGGCGGAGCCTATGGAAAAACGC
CAGCAACGCGGCCTTTTTACGGTTCCTGGCCTTTTGCTGGCCTTTTGCTCACATGTTCTTTCCTGCGTTA
TCCCCTGATTCTGTGGATAACCG
Features (pLannotate 1.2.2; 17 found; start..end, strand, type, name):
     77..380     +  enhancer       CMV enhancer: human cytomegalovirus immediate early enhancer
    381..584     +  promoter       CMV promoter: human cytomegalovirus (CMV) immediate early promoter
    629..1345    +  CDS            EGFP: EGFP is a basic (constitutively fluorescent) green fluorescent protein published in 1996, derived from Aequorea victoria. It is reported to be a rapidly-maturing weak dimer with moderate acid sensitivity.
   1351..1368    +  misc_feature   MCS (fragment): multiple cloning site
   1370..5026    +  CDS            ITSN1 (fragment): ITSN1_HUMAN - Also known as ITSN From Homo sapiens (Human).
   5207..5246    +  misc_feature   MCS (fragment): pBluescript multiple cloning site
   5241..5293    +  misc_feature   MCS: multiple cloning site
   5310..5394    +  CDS            large T antigen (fragment): large T antigen from SV40 (simian virus 40)
   5417..5538    +  polyA_signal   SV40 poly(A) signal: SV40 polyadenylation signal
   5572..6000    -  rep_origin     f1 ori (sequence partly withheld): f1 bacteriophage origin of replication; arrow indicates direction of (+) strand synthesis
   6027..6131    +  promoter       AmpR promoter: bla
   6133..6490    +  promoter       SV40 promoter: SV40 enhancer and early promoter
   6525..7319    +  CDS            NeoR/KanR: aminoglycoside phosphotransferase from Tn5; aph(3')-II (or nptII); confers resistance to neomycin, kanamycin, and G418 (Geneticin®)
   7340..7492    +  CDS            ble (fragment): BLE_KLEPN - Experimental evidence at protein level: Swiss-Prot protein existence level 1. Binding protein with a strong affinity to the bleomycin family of antibiotics. Binds to CL990; an antimitotic-antibiotic compound. From Klebsiella pneumoniae.
   7551..7598    +  polyA_signal   HSV TK poly(A) signal: herpes simplex virus thymidine kinase polyadenylation signal (Cole and Stacy, 1985)
   7689..7705    -  polyA_signal   bGH poly(A) signal (fragment): bovine growth hormone polyadenylation signal
   7927..8515    +  rep_origin     ori: high-copy-number ColE1/pMB1/pBR322/pUC origin of replication
