[The description below was written by a language model from this plasmid's Addgene catalogue record and pLannotate feature annotations shown in this document.]
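Description:
GFP-Intersectin Short is a mammalian expression plasmid built on the Clontech pEGFP-C2 backbone that produces the short isoform of human intersectin-1 (ITSN1, intersectin-s) fused to the C-terminus of EGFP. Transcription is driven by the human cytomegalovirus immediate early enhancer and promoter. The EGFP coding sequence is followed by a short stretch of multiple cloning site and then the ITSN1 open reading frame, which was inserted as an XhoI fragment with both sites retained. Because the same enzyme flanks both ends, the cloning was non-directional, but the feature table shows the ITSN1 sequence on the same strand as EGFP. A remnant of pBluescript polylinker downstream of the insert suggests the cDNA was carried over from an earlier cloning vector. The transcript ends at the SV40 polyadenylation signal. The sequenced construct is 8,613 nt.

The plasmid replicates at high copy in E. coli from a ColE1/pUC-type origin and also carries an f1 origin for single-stranded DNA production. A single Tn5 aminoglycoside phosphotransferase gene (NeoR/KanR) provides selection in both hosts. A bacterial bla-type promoter drives it for kanamycin resistance, and the SV40 enhancer/early promoter, with the HSV TK polyadenylation signal, drives it for G418 selection of stably transfected mammalian cells. The small ble, bGH poly(A) and large T antigen fragments in the annotation appear to be residual backbone sequence rather than functional elements.

The construct suits transient or stable expression of fluorescently tagged intersectin-s for live or fixed-cell localisation and overexpression studies. The associated publication concerns the endocytic protein intersectin and the regulation of actin assembly through Cdc42 and N-WASP.
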