Addgene plasmid #47394: GFP-Intersectin Short
Depositing lab: Peter McPherson. Depositing organization: McGill University. Publication: Endocytic protein intersectin-l regulates actin assembly via Cdc42 and N-WASP. Hussain NK, Jenna S, Glogauer M, Quinn CC, Wasiak S, Guipponi M, Antonarakis SE, Kay BK, Stossel TP, Lamarche-Vane N, McPherson PS. Nat Cell Biol. 2001 Oct;3(10):927-32. 10.1038/ncb1001-927 PubMed 11584276.
Backbone
  Vector backbone: pEGFP-C2
  Backbone manufacturer: Clontech
  Backbone size w/o insert (bp): 4700
  Vector type: Mammalian Expression
  Selectable markers: Neomycin (select with G418)
Growth in bacteria
  Bacterial resistance: Kanamycin, 50 μg/mL
  Growth temperature: 37°C
  Growth strain: DH5alpha
  Copy number: High Copy
Gene/Insert
  Gene/Insert name: Intersectin short (alt names: intersectin-s; ITSN1)
  Species: H. sapiens (human)
  Entrez Gene: ITSN1 (a.k.a. ITSN, SH3D1A, SH3P17)
  Promoter: CMV
  Tag / fusion protein: EGFP (N terminal on backbone)
  Cloning method: Restriction Enzyme; 5′ cloning site XhoI (not destroyed); 3′ cloning site XhoI (not destroyed)
  Sequencing primers: 5′ EGFP-C; 3′ SV40pA-R
Terms and licenses: Academic/Nonprofit Terms; Industry Terms: Not Available to Industry
How to cite: GFP-Intersectin Short was a gift from Peter McPherson (Addgene plasmid # 47394 ; http://n2t.net/addgene:47394 ; RRID:Addgene_47394)
