>Addgene plasmid #47394 | GFP-Intersectin Short | addgene partial sequence | sequence record 68244 | SV40pA-R 5'-GAAATTTGTGATGCTATTGC-3'
AGTTAACAACAACAATTGCATTCATTTTATGTTTCAGGTTCAGGGGGAGGTGTGGGAGGTTTTTTAAAGC
AAGTAAAACCTCTACAAATGTGGTATGGCTGATTATGATCAGTTATCTAGATCCGGTGGATCCCGGGCCC
GCGGTACCGTCGACTGCAGAATTCGAAGCTTGAGCTCGAGGTCGACGGTATCGATAAGCTTGATATCGAA
TTCCGGCACCCTGTCTTTCCTTTTAATTCTCCTCCAAGCCAGCCGGGTTATCCAGTTTGGCTTTCATCCA
CCCATTCCCCTTTAACCATGACTAGCAAGTTCAGCCTGGTTAAGTCCAAGCTGGGATAGTGGGTCTCTTT
GAGGACTTTCAAGCCTGAGGGGGGGGTGGACAACATATGATTCATTGCTGGCTTGGGTCCATGTCTGTGG
TCAGCTTCACATAATTGGATGGGAAGAGCCCCACTTGTCCATTGACTTCTCCTTTCCACCAGTCAGGGTC
CTCCTTGTTGAGGACGTTGATGATCTGGCCCTTGTTGAAGGCCAGCTCATCGTCATTCTGCGCGGTGTAG
TCGTACATCCCAATCACCTGGCACACTGCCGCTAATGCTGTTGACTTAGGTGGCTCTGTTGGAGTGATTT
TGCTCGTCCCAGGGTTTAGAAGCTTTACATAATTAGCTGGGAACCAGCCTATCTGGCGCTTTTTCCCACG
TGCTTGCAGCTCTCCTTCCCACCATCCACCTGGGTTCTTTTTTCGGATCAAAATCAGCTGACCAGGGGCG
AGAGTGAGCTGCTCGGGGCCGGTGGCGGTGTATGAGGCAATAACCTGGGCAATTTCAGGTTTTTTTCCTA
AACTC
