>Addgene plasmid #47394 | GFP-Intersectin Short | addgene partial sequence | sequence record 68247 | EGFP-C 5'-CATGGTCCTGCTGGAGTTCGTG-3'
AGGAGAGCTGTACAGTCCGGCCGGACTCAGATCTCGAGGGCTCAGTTTCCAACACCTTTTGGTGGCAGCC
TGGATATCTGGGCCATAACTGTAGAGGAAAGAGCGAAGCATGATCAGCAGTTCCATAGTTTAAAGCCAAT
ATCTGGATTCATTACTGGTGATCAAGCTAGAAACTTTTTTTTTCAATCTGGGTTACCTCAACCTGTTTTA
GCACAGATATGGGCACTAGCTGACATGAATAATGATGGAAGAATGGATCAAGTGGAGTTTTCCATAGCTA
TGAAACTTATCAAACTGAAGCTACAAGGATATCAGCTACCCTCTGCACTTCCCCCTGTCATGAAACAGCA
ACCAGTTGCTATTTCTAGCGCACCAGCATTTGGTATGGGAGGTATCGCCAGCATGCCACCGCTTACAGCT
GTTGCTCCAGTGCCAATGGGATCCATTCCAGTTGTTGGAATGTCTCCAACCCTAGTATCTTCTGTTCCCA
CAGCAGCTGTGCCCCCCCTGGCTAACGGGGCTCCCCCTGTTATACAACCTCTGCCTGCATTTGCTCATCC
TGCAGCCACATTGCCAAAGAGTTCTTCCTTTAGTAGATCTGGTCCAGGGTCACAACTAAACACTAAATTA
CAAAAGGCACAGTCATTTGATGTGGCCAGTGTCCCACCAGTGGCAGAGTGGGCTGTTCCTCAGTCATCAA
GACTGAAATACAGGCAATTATTCAATAGTCATGACAAAACTATGAGTGGACACTTAACAGGTCCCCAAGC
AAGAACTATTCTTATGCAGTCAAGTTTACCACAGGCTCAGCTGGCTTCAATATGGAATCTTTCTGACATT
GATCAAGATGGAAAACTTAC
